Addgene plasmid #80316: pHAGE-RSV-tdTomato-2A-GCaMP6s
Purpose: Fluorescent reporter for calcium signaling
Depositing lab: Darrell Kotton. Depositing organization: Boston University Medical Campus. Publication: Unstable neurons underlie a stable learned behavior. Liberti WA 3rd, Markowitz JE, Perkins LN, Liberti DC, Leman DP, Guitchounts G, Velho T, Kotton DN, Lois C, Gardner TJ. Nat Neurosci. 2016 Oct 10. doi: 10.1038/nn.4405. PubMed 27723744.
Backbone
  Vector backbone: pHAGE
  Backbone manufacturer: Richard Mulligan
  Total vector size (bp): 8953
  Vector type: Lentiviral
Growth in bacteria
  Bacterial resistance: Ampicillin, 100 μg/mL
  Growth temperature: 37°C
  Growth strain: NEB Stable
  Copy number: Unknown
Gene/Insert 1
  Gene/Insert name: tdTomato
  Insert size (bp): 1428
  Promoter: RSV
  Cloning method: Restriction Enzyme; 5′ cloning site NotI (not destroyed); 3′ cloning site NheI (not destroyed)
  Sequencing primers: 5′ ggtacagtgcaggggaaagaat; 3′ CGTGATGAGTCGACCATGGT
Gene/Insert 2
  Gene/Insert name: GCaMP6s
  Species: Synthetic
  Insert size (bp): 1353
  Promoter: RSV
  Cloning method: Restriction Enzyme; 5′ cloning site NheI (unknown if destroyed); 3′ cloning site BamHI (not destroyed)
  Sequencing primers: 5′ tgttcctgtacggcatggacga; 3′ gctattgcttcccgtatggctttc
Terms and licenses: Academic/Nonprofit Terms; Industry Terms: Not Available to Industry
How to cite: pHAGE-RSV-tdTomato-2A-GCaMP6s was a gift from Darrell Kotton (Addgene plasmid # 80316 ; http://n2t.net/addgene:80316 ; RRID:Addgene_80316)
