[The description below was written by a language model from this plasmid's Addgene catalogue record and pLannotate feature annotations shown in this document.]
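Description:
pHAGE-RSV-tdTomato-2A-GCaMP6s is an 8,953 bp HIV-1-based lentiviral transfer plasmid built on the pHAGE backbone and designed to deliver a two-colour calcium reporter. It is propagated in E. coli through a high-copy ColE1/pUC-type origin and selected with ampicillin via the β-lactamase gene. The record lists a recombination-tolerant strain for growth, a common choice for plasmids carrying repeated LTRs. The viral portion contains a truncated 5' LTR, the Ψ packaging signal with an adjoining gag fragment, the Rev response element for Rev-dependent nuclear export of the genomic RNA, the cPPT/CTS element, and a ΔU3 self-inactivating 3' LTR that disables LTR promoter activity after integration. Short nef, Rev, lacI, lac promoter/operator and SV40 fragments also appear in the annotation and are most likely backbone remnants rather than functional parts.

The payload is a single transcription unit driven by the internal Rous sarcoma virus enhancer/promoter. It encodes tdTomato, a constitutively fluorescent tandem-dimer orange-red protein, followed by GCaMP6s, a synthetic genetically encoded calcium sensor whose green fluorescence rises with intracellular calcium. The plasmid name indicates a 2A self-cleaving peptide between them. The feature table does not annotate it, but a short gap between the two coding sequences is consistent with such a linker, which would yield two separate proteins from one mRNA. A WPRE downstream of GCaMP6s enhances transcript stability and expression. In this arrangement tdTomato provides a calcium-independent marker of transduced cells, useful for identifying cells and as a reference signal, while GCaMP6s reports activity. The stated purpose is a fluorescent reporter for calcium signalling, and the associated publication concerns neuronal activity underlying a learned behaviour.
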