Features (pLannotate 1.2.2; 23 found; start..end, strand, type, name):
    377..634     +  LTR            5' LTR (truncated): truncated 5' long terminal repeat (LTR) from HIV-1
    681..806     +  misc_feature   HIV-1 Ψ: packaging signal of human immunodeficiency virus type 1
    790..1128    +  CDS            HIV-1 gag (fragment): gag protein from human immunodeficiency virus 1; gag
   1303..1536    +  misc_feature   RRE: The Rev response element (RRE) of HIV-1 allows for Rev-dependent mRNA export from the nucleus to the cytoplasm.
   1913..2013    +  CDS            Rev (fragment): human immunodeficiency virus 1 (HIV-1) Rev protein; rev; enhances nuclear export of unspliced and incompletely spliced viral mRNAs
   2058..2175    +  misc_feature   cPPT/CTS: central polypurine tract and central termination sequence of HIV-1
   2218..2479    +  promoter       RSV promoter: Rous sarcoma virus enhancer/promoter
   2489..3916    +  CDS            tdTomato: tdTomato is a basic (constitutively fluorescent) orange fluorescent protein published in 2004, derived from Discosoma sp.. It is reported to be a somewhat slowly-maturing tandem dimer with low acid sensitivity.
   3983..5335    +  CDS            GCaMP6s: improved fluorescent protein-based calcium sensor (Chen et al., 2013)
   5343..5931    +  misc_feature   WPRE: woodchuck hepatitis virus posttranscriptional regulatory element
   5939..6004    +  CDS            nef (fragment): NEF_HV1Z2 - Experimental evidence at protein level: Swiss-Prot protein existence level 1. Extracellular Nef protein targets CD4(+) T-lymphocytes for apoptosis by interacting with CXCR4 surface receptors. From Human immunodeficiency virus type 1 group M subtype D (isolate Z2/CDC-Z34) (HIV-1).
   6006..6239    +  LTR            3' LTR (ΔU3): self-inactivating 3' long terminal repeat (LTR) from HIV-1
   6444..6548    +  promoter       AmpR promoter: bla
   6549..7409    +  CDS            AmpR: β-lactamase; bla; confers resistance to ampicillin, carbenicillin, and related antibiotics
   7580..8168    +  rep_origin     ori: high-copy-number ColE1/pMB1/pBR322/pUC origin of replication
   8351..8405    +  CDS            lacI (fragment): lac repressor; lacI; The lac repressor binds to the lac operator to inhibit transcription in E. coli. This inhibition can be relieved by adding lactose or isopropyl-β-D-thiogalactopyranoside (IPTG).
   8411..8504    +  rep_origin     SV40 ori (fragment): SV40 origin of replication
   8529..8566    +  CDS            lacI (fragment): lac repressor; lacI; The lac repressor binds to the lac operator to inhibit transcription in E. coli. This inhibition can be relieved by adding lactose or isopropyl-β-D-thiogalactopyranoside (IPTG).
   8579..8600    +  protein_bind   CAP binding site: CAP binding activates transcription in the presence of cAMP. E. coli catabolite activator protein
   8615..8645    +  promoter       lac promoter: promoter for the E. coli lac operon
   8653..8669    +  protein_bind   lac operator: The lac repressor binds to the lac operator to inhibit transcription in E. coli. This inhibition can be relieved by adding lactose or isopropyl-β-D-thiogalactopyranoside (IPTG). lac repressor encoded by lacI
   8703..8786    +  polyA_signal   SV40 poly(A) signal (fragment): SV40 polyadenylation signal
   8953..329     +  CDS            nef (fragment) (across the origin): NEF_HV1BR - Experimental evidence at protein level: Swiss-Prot protein existence level 1. Extracellular Nef protein targets CD4(+) T-lymphocytes for apoptosis by interacting with CXCR4 surface receptors (PubMed:14990729). From Human immunodeficiency virus type 1 group M subtype B (isolate BRU/LAI) (HIV-1).
>Addgene plasmid #80316 | pHAGE-RSV-tdTomato-2A-GCaMP6s | depositor full sequence | sequence record 151077 | pHAGE-RSV-tdTomato-2A-GCaMP6s sequence 8953 bps
TGGAAGGGCTAATTCACTCCCAAAGAAGACAAGATATCCTTGATCTGTGGATCTACCACACACAAGGCTA
CTTCCCTGATTAGCAGAACTACACACCAGGGCCAGGGGTCAGATATCCACTGACCTTTGGATGGTGCTAC
AAGCTAGTACCAGTTGAGCCAGATAAGGTAGAAGAGGCCAATAAAGGAGAGAACACCAGCTTGTTACACC
CTGTGAGCCTGCATGGGATGGATGACCCGGAGAGAGAAGTGTTAGAGTGGAGGTTTGACAGCCGCCTAGC
ATTTCATCACGTGGCCCGAGAGCTGCATCCGGAGTACTTCAAGAACTGCTGATATCGAGCTTGCTACAAG
GGACTTTCCGCTGGGGACTTTCCAGGGAGGCGTGGCCTGGGCGGGACTGGGGAGTGGCGAGCCCTCAGAT
CCTGCATATAAGCAGCTGCTTTTTGCCTGTACTGGGTCTCTCTGGTTAGACCAGATCTGAGCCTGGGAGC
TCTCTGGCTAACTAGGGAACCCACTGCTTAAGCCTCAATAAAGCTTGCCTTGAGTGCTTCAAGTAGTGTG
TGCCCGTCTGTTGTGTGACTCTGGTAACTAGAGATCCCTCAGACCCTTTTAGTCAGTGTGGAAAATCTCT
AGCAGTGGCGCCCGAACAGGGACTTGAAAGCGAAAGGGAAACCAGAGGAGCTCTCTCGACGCAGGACTCG
GCTTGCTGAAGCGCGCACGGCAAGAGGCGAGGGGCGGCGACTGGTGAGTACGCCAAAAATTTTGACTAGC
GGAGGCTAGAAGGAGAGAGATGGGTGCGAGAGCGTCAGTATTAAGCGGGGGAGAATTAGATCGCGATGGG
AAAAAATTCGGTTAAGGCCAGGGGGAAAGAAAAAATATAAATTAAAACATATAGTATGGGCAAGCAGGGA
GCTAGAACGATTCGCAGTTAATCCTGGCCTGTTAGAAACATCAGAAGGCTGTAGACAAATACTGGGACAG
CTACAACCATCCCTTCAGACAGGATCAGAAGAACTTAGATCATTATATAATACAGTAGCAACCCTCTATT
GTGTGCATCAAAGGATAGAGATAAAAGACACCAAGGAAGCTTTAGACAAGATAGAGGAAGAGCAAAACAA
AAGTAAGACCACCGCACAGCAAGCGGCCGGCCGCTGATCTTCAGACCTGGAGGAGGAGATATGAGGGACA
ATTGGAGAAGTGAATTATATAAATATAAAGTAGTAAAAATTGAACCATTAGGAGTAGCACCCACCAAGGC
AAAGAGAAGAGTGGTGCAGAGAGAAAAAAGAGCAGTGGGAATAGGAGCTTTGTTCCTTGGGTTCTTGGGA
GCAGCAGGAAGCACTATGGGCGCAGCGTCAATGACGCTGACGGTACAGGCCAGACAATTATTGTCTGGTA
TAGTGCAGCAGCAGAACAATTTGCTGAGGGCTATTGAGGCGCAACAGCATCTGTTGCAACTCACAGTCTG
GGGCATCAAGCAGCTCCAGGCAAGAATCCTGGCTGTGGAAAGATACCTAAAGGATCAACAGCTCCTGGGG
ATTTGGGGTTGCTCTGGAAAACTCATTTGCACCACTGCTGTGCCTTGGAATGCTAGTTGGAGTAATAAAT
CTCTGGAACAGATTTGGAATCACACGACCTGGATGGAGTGGGACAGAGAAATTAACAATTACACAAGCTT
AATACACTCCTTAATTGAAGAATCGCAAAACCAGCAAGAAAAGAATGAACAAGAATTATTGGAATTAGAT
AAATGGGCAAGTTTGTGGAATTGGTTTAACATAACAAATTGGCTGTGGTATATAAAATTATTCATAATGA
TAGTAGGAGGCTTGGTAGGTTTAAGAATAGTTTTTGCTGTACTTTCTATAGTGAATAGAGTTAGGCAGGG
ATATTCACCATTATCGTTTCAGACCCACCTCCCAACCCCGAGGGGACCCGACAGGCCCGAAGGAATAGAA
GAAGAAGGTGGAGAGAGAGACAGAGACAGATCCATTCGATTAGTGAACGGATCTCGACGGTATCGCCGAA
TTCACAAATGGCAGTATTCATCCACAATTTTAAAAGAAAAGGGGGGATTGGGGGGTACAGTGCAGGGGAA
AGAATAGTAGACATAATAGCAACAGACATACAAACTAAAGAATTACAAAAACAAATTACAAAAATTCAAA
ATTTTCGGGTTTATTACAGGGACAGCAGAGATCCAGTTTGGACTAGTAATGTAGTCTTATGCAATACTCT
TGTAGTCTTGCAACATGGTAACGATGAGTTAGCAACATGCCTTACAAGGAGAGAAAAAGCACCGTGCATG
CCGATTGGTGGAAGTAAGGTGGTACGATCGTGCCTTATTAGGAAGGCAACAGACGGGTCTGACATGGATT
GGACGAACCACTGAATTCCGCATTGCAGAGATATTGTATTTAAGTGCCTAGCTCGATACAATAAACGCCA
TTTGACCATTCACCACATTGGTGTGCACCGCGGCCGCCATGGTGAGCAAGGGCGAGGAGGTCATCAAAGA
GTTCATGCGCTTCAAGGTGCGCATGGAGGGCTCCATGAACGGCCACGAGTTCGAGATCGAGGGCGAGGGC
GAGGGCCGCCCCTACGAGGGCACCCAGACCGCCAAGCTGAAGGTGACCAAGGGCGGCCCCCTGCCCTTCG
CCTGGGACATCCTGTCCCCCCAGTTCATGTACGGCTCCAAGGCGTACGTGAAGCACCCCGCCGACATCCC
CGATTACAAGAAGCTGTCCTTCCCCGAGGGCTTCAAGTGGGAGCGCGTGATGAACTTCGAGGACGGCGGT
CTGGTGACCGTGACCCAGGACTCCTCCCTGCAGGACGGCACGCTGATCTACAAGGTGAAGATGCGCGGCA
CCAACTTCCCCCCCGACGGCCCCGTAATGCAGAAGAAGACCATGGGCTGGGAGGCCTCCACCGAGCGCCT
GTACCCCCGCGACGGCGTGCTGAAGGGCGAGATCCACCAGGCCCTGAAGCTGAAGGACGGCGGCCACTAC
CTGGTGGAGTTCAAGACCATCTACATGGCCAAGAAGCCCGTGCAACTGCCCGGCTACTACTACGTGGACA
CCAAGCTGGACATCACCTCCCACAACGAGGACTACACCATCGTGGAACAGTACGAGCGCTCCGAGGGCCG
CCACCACCTGTTCCTGGGGCATGGCACCGGCAGCACCGGCAGCGGCAGCTCCGGCACCGCCTCCTCCGAG
GACAACAACATGGCCGTCATCAAAGAGTTCATGCGCTTCAAGGTGCGCATGGAGGGCTCCATGAACGGCC
ACGAGTTCGAGATCGAGGGCGAGGGCGAGGGCCGCCCCTACGAGGGCACCCAGACCGCCAAGCTGAAGGT
GACCAAGGGCGGCCCCCTGCCCTTCGCCTGGGACATCCTGTCCCCCCAGTTCATGTACGGCTCCAAGGCG
TACGTGAAGCACCCCGCCGACATCCCCGATTACAAGAAGCTGTCCTTCCCCGAGGGCTTCAAGTGGGAGC
GCGTGATGAACTTCGAGGACGGCGGTCTGGTGACCGTGACCCAGGACTCCTCCCTGCAGGACGGCACGCT
GATCTACAAGGTGAAGATGCGCGGCACCAACTTCCCCCCCGACGGCCCCGTAATGCAGAAGAAGACCATG
GGCTGGGAGGCCTCCACCGAGCGCCTGTACCCCCGCGACGGCGTGCTGAAGGGCGAGATCCACCAGGCCC
TGAAGCTGAAGGACGGCGGCCACTACCTGGTGGAGTTCAAGACCATCTACATGGCCAAGAAGCCCGTGCA
ACTGCCCGGCTACTACTACGTGGACACCAAGCTGGACATCACCTCCCACAACGAGGACTACACCATCGTG
GAACAGTACGAGCGCTCCGAGGGCCGCCACCACCTGTTCCTGTACGGCATGGACGAGCTGTACAAGTCTG
GCAGCGGAGAGGGCAGAGGAAGTCTTCTAACATGCGGTGACGTGGAGGAGAATCCCGGCCCTATGGGTTC
TCATCATCATCATCATCATGGTATGGCTAGCATGACTGGTGGACAGCAAATGGGTCGGGATCTGTACGAC
GATGACGATAAGGATCTCGCCACCATGGTCGACTCATCACGTCGTAAGTGGAATAAGACAGGTCACGCAG
TCAGAGCTATAGGTCGGCTGAGCTCACTCGAGAACGTCTATATCAAGGCCGACAAGCAGAAGAACGGCAT
CAAGGCGAACTTCCACATCCGCCACAACATCGAGGACGGCGGCGTGCAGCTCGCCTACCACTACCAGCAG
AACACCCCCATCGGCGACGGCCCCGTGCTGCTGCCCGACAACCACTACCTGAGCGTGCAGTCCAAACTTT
CGAAAGACCCCAACGAGAAGCGCGATCACATGGTCCTGCTGGAGTTCGTGACCGCCGCCGGGATCACTCT
CGGCATGGACGAGCTGTACAAGGGCGGTACCGGAGGGAGCATGGTGAGCAAGGGCGAGGAGCTGTTCACC
GGGGTGGTGCCCATCCTGGTCGAGCTGGACGGCGACGTAAACGGCCACAAGTTCAGCGTGTCCGGCGAGG
GTGAGGGCGATGCCACCTACGGCAAGCTGACCCTGAAGTTCATCTGCACCACCGGCAAGCTGCCCGTGCC
CTGGCCCACCCTCGTGACCACCCTGACCTACGGCGTGCAGTGCTTCAGCCGCTACCCCGACCACATGAAG
CAGCACGACTTCTTCAAGTCCGCCATGCCCGAAGGCTACATCCAGGAGCGCACCATCTTCTTCAAGGACG
ACGGCAACTACAAGACCCGCGCCGAGGTGAAGTTCGAGGGCGACACCCTGGTGAACCGCATCGAGCTGAA
GGGCATCGACTTCAAGGAGGACGGCAACATCCTGGGGCACAAGCTGGAGTACAACCTGCCGGACCAACTG
ACTGAAGAGCAGATCGCAGAATTTAAAGAGGCTTTCTCCCTATTTGACAAGGACGGGGATGGGACAATAA
CAACCAAGGAGCTGGGGACGGTGATGCGGTCTCTGGGGCAGAACCCCACAGAAGCAGAGCTGCAGGACAT
GATCAATGAAGTAGATGCCGACGGTGACGGCACAATCGACTTCCCTGAGTTCCTGACAATGATGGCAAGA
AAAATGAAATACAGGGACACGGAAGAAGAAATTAGAGAAGCGTTCGGTGTGTTTGATAAGGATGGCAATG
GCTACATCAGTGCAGCAGAGCTTCGCCACGTGATGACAAACCTTGGAGAGAAGTTAACAGATGAAGAGGT
TGATGAAATGATCAGGGAAGCAGACATCGATGGGGATGGTCAGGTAAACTACGAAGAGTTTGTACAAATG
ATGACAGCGAAGTGAGGATCCTAATCAACCTCTGGATTACAAAATTTGTGAAAGATTGACTGGTATTCTT
AACTATGTTGCTCCTTTTACGCTATGTGGATACGCTGCTTTAATGCCTTTGTATCATGCTATTGCTTCCC
GTATGGCTTTCATTTTCTCCTCCTTGTATAAATCCTGGTTGCTGTCTCTTTATGAGGAGTTGTGGCCCGT
TGTCAGGCAACGTGGCGTGGTGTGCACTGTGTTTGCTGACGCAACCCCCACTGGTTGGGGCATTGCCACC
ACCTGTCAGCTCCTTTCCGGGACTTTCGCTTTCCCCCTCCCTATTGCCACGGCGGAACTCATCGCCGCCT
GCCTTGCCCGCTGCTGGACAGGGGCTCGGCTGTTGGGCACTGACAATTCCGTGGTGTTGTCGGGGAAATC
ATCGTCCTTTCCTTGGCTGCTCGCCTGTGTTGCCACCTGGATTCTGCGCGGGACGTCCTTCTGCTACGTC
CCTTCGGCCCTCAATCCAGCGGACCTTCCTTCCCGCGGCCTGCTGCCGGCTCTGCGGCCTCTTCCGCGTC
TTCGCCTTCGCCCTCAGACGAGTCGGATCTCCCTTTGGGCCGCCTCCCCGCCTGAGATCCTTTAAGACCA
ATGACTTACAAGGCAGCTGTAGATCTTAGCCACTTTTTAAAAGAAAAGGGGGGACTGGAAGGGCTAATTC
ACTCCCAACGAAGACAAGATCTGCTTTTTGCTTGTACTGGGTCTCTCTGGTTAGACCAGATCTGAGCCTG
GGAGCTCTCTGGCTAACTAGGGAACCCACTGCTTAAGCCTCAATAAAGCTTGCCTTGAGTGCTTCAAGTA
GTGTGTGCCCGTCTGTTGTGTGACTCTGGTAACTAGAGATCCCTCAGACCCTTTTAGTCAGTGTGGAAAA
TCTCTAGCAGTAGTAGTTCATGTCATCTTATTATTCAGTATTTATAACTTGCAAAGAAATGAATATCAGA
GAGTGAGAGGCCCGGGTTAATTAAGGAAAGGGCTAGATCATTCTTGAAGACGAAAGGGCCTCGTGATACG
CCTATTTTTATAGGTTAATGTCATGATAATAATGGTTTCTTAGACGTCAGGTGGCACTTTTCGGGGAAAT
GTGCGCGGAACCCCTATTTGTTTATTTTTCTAAATACATTCAAATATGTATCCGCTCATGAGACAATAAC
CCTGATAAATGCTTCAATAATATTGAAAAAGGAAGAGTATGAGTATTCAACATTTCCGTGTCGCCCTTAT
TCCCTTTTTTGCGGCATTTTGCCTTCCTGTTTTTGCTCACCCAGAAACGCTGGTGAAAGTAAAAGATGCT
GAAGATCAGTTGGGTGCACGAGTGGGTTACATCGAACTGGATCTCAACAGCGGTAAGATCCTTGAGAGTT
TTCGCCCCGAAGAACGTTTTCCAATGATGAGCACTTTTAAAGTTCTGCTATGTGGCGCGGTATTATCCCG
TGTTGACGCCGGGCAAGAGCAACTCGGTCGCCGCATACACTATTCTCAGAATGACTTGGTTGAGTACTCA
CCAGTCACAGAAAAGCATCTTACGGATGGCATGACAGTAAGAGAATTATGCAGTGCTGCCATAACCATGA
GTGATAACACTGCGGCCAACTTACTTCTGACAACGATCGGAGGACCGAAGGAGCTAACCGCTTTTTTGCA
CAACATGGGGGATCATGTAACTCGCCTTGATCGTTGGGAACCGGAGCTGAATGAAGCCATACCAAACGAC
GAGCGTGACACCACGATGCCTGTAGCAATGGCAACAACGTTGCGCAAACTATTAACTGGCGAACTACTTA
CTCTAGCTTCCCGGCAACAATTAATAGACTGGATGGAGGCGGATAAAGTTGCAGGACCACTTCTGCGCTC
GGCCCTTCCGGCTGGCTGGTTTATTGCTGATAAATCTGGAGCCGGTGAGCGTGGGTCTCGCGGTATCATT
GCAGCACTGGGGCCAGATGGTAAGCCCTCCCGTATCGTAGTTATCTACACGACGGGGAGTCAGGCAACTA
TGGATGAACGAAATAGACAGATCGCTGAGATAGGTGCCTCACTGATTAAGCATTGGTAACTGTCAGACCA
AGTTTACTCATATATACTTTAGATTGATTTAAAACTTCATTTTTAATTTAAAAGGATCTAGGTGAAGATC
CTTTTTGATAATCTCATGACCAAAATCCCTTAACGTGAGTTTTCGTTCCACTGAGCGTCAGACCCCGTAG
AAAAGATCAAAGGATCTTCTTGAGATCCTTTTTTTCTGCGCGTAATCTGCTGCTTGCAAACAAAAAAACC
ACCGCTACCAGCGGTGGTTTGTTTGCCGGATCAAGAGCTACCAACTCTTTTTCCGAAGGTAACTGGCTTC
AGCAGAGCGCAGATACCAAATACTGTTCTTCTAGTGTAGCCGTAGTTAGGCCACCACTTCAAGAACTCTG
TAGCACCGCCTACATACCTCGCTCTGCTAATCCTGTTACCAGTGGCTGCTGCCAGTGGCGATAAGTCGTG
TCTTACCGGGTTGGACTCAAGACGATAGTTACCGGATAAGGCGCAGCGGTCGGGCTGAACGGGGGGTTCG
TGCACACAGCCCAGCTTGGAGCGAACGACCTACACCGAACTGAGATACCTACAGCGTGAGCTATGAGAAA
GCGCCACGCTTCCCGAAGGGAGAAAGGCGGACAGGTATCCGGTAAGCGGCAGGGTCGGAACAGGAGAGCG
CACGAGGGAGCTTCCAGGGGGAAACGCCTGGTATCTTTATAGTCCTGTCGGGTTTCGCCACCTCTGACTT
GAGCGTCGATTTTTGTGATGCTCGTCAGGGGGGCGGAGCCTATGGAAAAACGCCAGCAACGCGGCCTTTT
TACGGTTCCTGGCCTTTTGCTGGCCTTTTGCTCACATGTTCTTTCCTGCGTTATCCCCTGATTCTGTGGA
TAACCGTATTACCGCCTTTGAGTGAGCTGATACCGCTCGCCGCAGCCGAACGACCGAGCGCAGCGAGTCA
GTGAGCGAGGAAGCGGAAGAGCGCCCAATACGCAAACCGCCTCTCCCCGCGCGTTGGCCGATTCATTAAT
GCAGCAAGCTCATGGCTGACTAATTTTTTTTATTTATGCAGAGGCCGAGGCCGCCTCGGCCTCTGAGCTA
TTCCAGAAGTAGTGAGGAGGCTTTTTTGGAGGCCTAGGCTTTTGCAAAAAGCTCCCCGTGGCACGACAGG
TTTCCCGACTGGAAAGCGGGCAGTGAGCGCAACGCAATTAATGTGAGTTAGCTCACTCATTAGGCACCCC
AGGCTTTACACTTTATGCTTCCGGCTCGTATGTTGTGTGGAATTGTGAGCGGATAACAATTTCACACAGG
AAACAGCTATGACATGATTACGAATTTCACAAATAAAGCATTTTTTTCACTGCATTCTAGTTGTGGTTTG
TCCAAACTCATCAATGTATCTTATCATGTCTGGATCAACTGGATAACTCAAGCTAACCAAAATCATCCCA
AACTTCCCACCCCATACCCTATTACCACTGCCAATTACCTGTGGTTTCATTTACTCTAAACCTGTGATTC
CTCTGAATTATTTTCATTTTAAAGAAATTGTATTTGTTAAATATGTACTACAAACTTAGTAGT
