>Addgene plasmid #80316 | pHAGE-RSV-tdTomato-2A-GCaMP6s | addgene partial sequence | sequence record 155883 | EXFP-internal-R 5'-GAACTCCAGCAGGACCATGT-3'
TGCACGCTCAGGTAGTGGTTGTCGGGCAGCAGCACGGGGCCGTCGCCGATGGGGGTGTTCTGCTGGTAGT
GGTAGGCGAGCTGCACGCCGCCGTCCTCGATGTTGTGGCGGATGTGGAAGTTCGCCTTGATGCCGTTCTT
CTGCTTGTCGGCCTTGATATAGACGTTCTCGAGTGAGCTCAGCCGACCTATAGCTCTGACTGCGTGACCT
GTCTTATTCCACTTACGACGTGATGAGTCGACCATGGTGGCGAGATCCTTATCGTCATCGTCGTACAGAT
CCCGACCCATTTGCTGTCCACCAGTCATGCTAGCCATACCATGATGATGATGATGATGAGAACCCATAGG
GCCGGGATTCTCCTCCACGTCACCGCATGTTAGAAGACTTCCTCTGCCCTCTCCGCTGCCAGACTTGTAC
AGCTCGTCCATGCCGTACAGGAACAGGTGGTGGCGGCCCTCGGAGCGCTCGTACTGTTCCACGATGGTGT
AGTCCTCGTTGTGGGAGGTGATGTCCAGCTTGGTGTCCACGTAGTAGTAGCCGGGCAGTTGCACGGGCTT
CTTGGCCATGTAGATGGTCTTGAACTCCACCAGGTAGTGGCCGCCGTCCTTCAGCTTCAGGGCCTGGTGG
ATCTCGCCCTTCAGCACGCCGTCGCGGGGGTACAGGCGCTCGGTGGAGGCCTCCCAGCCCATGGTCTTCT
TCTGCATTACGGGGCCGTCGGGGGGGAAGTTGGTGCCGCGCATCTTCACCTTGTAGATCAGCGTGCCGTC
CTGCAGGGAGGAGTCCTGGGTCACGGTCACCAGACCGCCGTCCTCGAAGTTCATCACGCGCTCCCACTTG
AAG
