>Addgene plasmid #80316 | pHAGE-RSV-tdTomato-2A-GCaMP6s | addgene partial sequence | sequence record 155884 | WPRE-R 5'-CATAGCGTAAAAGGAGCAACA-3'
CCAGAGGTTGATTAGGATCCTCACTTCGCTGTCATCATTTGTACAAACTCTTCGTAGTTTACCTGACCAT
CCCCATCGATGTCTGCTTCCCTGATCATTTCATCAACCTCTTCATCTGTTAACTTCTCTCCAAGGTTTGT
CATCACGTGGCGAAGCTCTGCTGCACTGATGTAGCCATTGCCATCCTTATCAAACACACCGAACGCTTCT
CTAATTTCTTCTTCCGTGTCCCTGTATTTCATTTTTCTTGCCATCATTGTCAGGAACTCAGGGAAGTCGA
TTGTGCCGTCACCGTCGGCATCTACTTCATTGATCATGTCCTGCAGCTCTGCTTCTGTGGGGTTCTGCCC
CAGAGACCGCATCACCGTCCCCAGCTCCTTGGTTGTTATTGTCCCATCCCCGTCCTTGTCAAATAGGGAG
AAAGCCTCTTTAAATTCTGCGATCTGCTCTTCAGTCAGTTGGTCCGGCAGGTTGTACTCCAGCTTGTGCC
CCAGGATGTTGCCGTCCTCCTTGAAGTCGATGCCCTTCAGCTCGATGCGGTTCACCAGGGTGTCGCCCTC
GAACTTCACCTCGGCGCGGGTCTTGTAGTTGCCGTCGTCCTTGAAGAAGATGGTGCGCTCCTGGATGTAG
CCTTCGGGCATGGCGGACTTGAAGAAGTCGTGCTGCTTCATGTGGTCGGGGTAGCGGCTGAAGCACTGCA
CGCCGTAGGTCAGGGTGGTCACGAGGGTGGGCCAGGGCACGGGCAGCTTGCCGGTGGTGCAGATGAACTT
CAGGGTCAGCTTGCCGTA
